>Addgene plasmid #24156 | T7-RelA(S536E) | addgene partial sequence | sequence record 30029 | 24156 with hRELA-F 5'-GCAGCTGCAGTTTGATGATG
CACGCACAGACCCAGCTGTGTTCACAGACCTGGCATCCGTCGACAACTCCGAGTTTCAGCAGCTGCTGAA
CCAGGGCATACCTGTGGCCCCCCACACAACTGAGCCCATGCTGATGGAGTACCCTGAGGCTATAACTCGC
CTAGTGACAGGGGCCCAGAGGCCCCCCGACCCAGCTCCTGCTCCACTGGGGGCCCCGGGGCTCCCCAATG
GCCTCCTTTCAGGAGATGAAGACTTCTCCGAGATTGCGGACATGGACTTCTCAGCCCTGCTGAGTCAGAT
CAGCTCCTAATCTAGAGCTGAGAACTTCAGGGTGAGTTTGGGGACCCTTGATTGTTCTTTCTTTTTCGCT
ATTGTAAAATTCATGTTATATGGAGGGGGCAAAGTTTTCAGGGTGTTGTTTAGAATGGGAAGATGTCCCT
TGTATCACCATGGACCCTCATGATAATTTTGTTTCTTTCACTTTCTACTCTGTTGACAACCATTGTCTCC
TCTTATTTTCTTTTCATTTTCTGTAACTTTTTCGTTAAACTTTAGCTTGCATTTGTAACGAATTTTTAAA
TTCACTTTTGTTTATTTGTCAGATTGTAAGTACTTTCTCTAATCACTTTTTTTTCAAGGCAATCAGGGTA
TATTATATTGTACTTCAGCACAGTTTTAGAGAACAATTGTTATAATTAAATGATAAGGTAGAATATTTCT
GCATATAAATTCTGGCTGGCGTGGAATATTCTTATTGGTAGAACAACTACACCT
