>Addgene plasmid #24156 | T7-RelA(S536E) | addgene partial sequence | sequence record 30030 | 24156 with CMV-F
CGTCAGATCGCCTGGAGACGCCATCCACGCTGTTTTGACCTCCATAGAAGACACCGGGACCGATCCAGCC
TCCGGGGGATCTTGGTGGCGTGAAACTCCCGCACCTCTTCGGCCAGCGCCTTGTAGAAGCGCGTATGGCT
TCGTGGGGATCTATGGCTAGCATGACTGGTGGACAGCAAATGGGTCGCGGATCCGACGAACTGTTCCCCC
TCATCTTCCCGGCAGAGCCAGCCCAGGCCTCTGGCCCCTATGTGGAGATCATTGAGCAGCCCAAGCAGCG
GGGCATGCGCTTCCGCTACAAGTGCGAGGGGCGCTCCGCGGGCAGCATCCCAGGCGAGAGGAGCACAGAT
ACCACCAAGACCCACCCCACCATCAAGATCAATGGCTACACAGGACCAGGGACAGTGCGCATCTCCCTGG
TCACCAAGGACCCTCCTCACCGGCCTCACCCCCACGAGCTTGTAGGAAAGGACTGCCGGGATGGCTTCTA
TGAGGCTGAGCTCTGCCCGGACCGCTGCATCCACAGTTTCCAGAACCTGGGAATCCAGTGTGTGAAGAAG
CGGGACCTGGAGCAGGCTATCAGTCAGCGCATCCAGACCAACAACAACCCCTTCCAAGTTCCTATAGAAG
AGCAGCGTGGGGACTACGACCTGAATGCTGTGCGGCTCTGCTTCCAGGTGACAGTGCGGGACCCAT
