[The description below was written by a language model from this plasmid's Addgene catalogue record.]
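Description:
T7-RelA(S536E) is a mammalian expression plasmid built on a modified pEV3S backbone of about 5.1 kb, carrying an approximately 1.6 kb human RELA insert that encodes the p65 subunit of the NF-κB transcription factor. It is maintained in E. coli as a high-copy plasmid under ampicillin selection. The catalogue entry lists no mammalian selection marker. The RelA coding sequence was inserted between BamHI and XbaI sites, both of which remain intact, so the insert can be excised or exchanged. The backbone supplies an N-terminal T7 gp10 epitope tag, allowing the expressed protein to be detected or immunoprecipitated with anti-T7 tag antibodies and distinguished from endogenous RelA. The promoter is not explicitly stated, although the use of a CMV forward sequencing primer suggests that a CMV promoter or enhancer lies upstream of the insert. No feature table or annotated map is included, so other regulatory elements such as the polyadenylation signal cannot be described.

The defining feature is the S536E substitution, which replaces serine 536 in the C-terminal transactivation region of RelA with glutamate. Swapping a phosphorylatable serine for an acidic residue is a standard phosphomimetic strategy, intended to approximate constitutive phosphorylation at that position. The associated publication concerns how RelA phosphorylation regulates RelA acetylation. This fits use of the construct in transfected mammalian cells, alongside wild-type and other mutant versions, to test how modification at serine 536 affects RelA acetylation and NF-κB-dependent transcriptional activity. The depositor notes that related mutants exist in the same expression format.
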