Addgene plasmid #24156: T7-RelA(S536E)
Depositing lab: Warner Greene. Depositing organization: J. David Gladstone Institutes. Publication: NF-kappaB RelA phosphorylation regulates RelA acetylation. Chen LF, Williams SA, Mu Y, Nakano H, Duerr JM, Buckbinder L, Greene WC. Mol Cell Biol. 2005 Sep . 25(18):7966-75. 10.1128/MCB.25.18.7966-7975.2005 PubMed 16135789.
Backbone
  Vector backbone: modified pEV3S (pLG-033)
  Backbone manufacturer: Matthias et al, Nucleic Acid Research (1989).
  Backbone size w/o insert (bp): 5120
  Vector type: Mammalian Expression
Growth in bacteria
  Bacterial resistance: Ampicillin, 100 μg/mL
  Growth temperature: 37°C
  Growth strain: DH5alpha
  Copy number: High Copy
Gene/Insert
  Gene/Insert name: RelA
  Species: H. sapiens (human)
  Insert size (bp): 1600
  Mutation: S536E
  Entrez Gene: RELA (a.k.a. AIF3BL3, CMCU, NFKB3, p65)
  Tag / fusion protein: T7 gp10 (N terminal on backbone)
  Cloning method: Restriction Enzyme; 5′ cloning site BamHI (not destroyed); 3′ cloning site XbaI (not destroyed)
  Sequencing primers: 5′ CMV-F
Terms and licenses: Academic/Nonprofit Terms; Industry Terms: Not Available to Industry
Depositor comments: FOr more details for this expression construct as well as other mutants, please contact Dr Lin-Feng CHen ()
How to cite: T7-RelA(S536E) was a gift from Warner Greene (Addgene plasmid # 24156 ; http://n2t.net/addgene:24156 ; RRID:Addgene_24156)
